>Addgene plasmid #61771 | psiCHECK-2-Zeb2-3'UTR | addgene partial sequence | sequence record 105715 | psiCHECK2-F 5'-GTCCGCAACTACAACGCCTACCTT-3'
ATCTGCCTAAGATGTTCATCGAGTCCGACCCTGGGTTCTTTTCCAACGCTATTGTCGAGGGAGCTAAGAA
GTTCCCTAACACCGAGTTCGTGAAGGTGAAGGGCCTCCACTTCAGCCAGGAGGACGCTCCAGATGAAATG
GGTAAGTACATCAAGAGCTTCGTGGAGCGCGTGCTGAAGAACGAGCAGTAATTCTAGGCGATCGCTCGAG
ACTACTGCATTTTAAGCTTCCTATTTTTTTTTTCCAGTAGTATTGTTACCTGCTTGAAAACACTGCTGTG
TTAAGCTGTTCATGCACGTGCCTGACGCTTCCAGGAAGCTGTAGAGAGGGACAGAAGGGGCAGTTCAGCC
AAGACAGAGTTAGATGGAGTTGGATATTGTTTAAAAAAAAAAAAACTGCATTATGCAAAAATTTTGTACA
GTGTTAAGGCCTAAAAACTGTGTGGTTCAGAGACTAATTCCTGTGTTTAATAGCATTTATACTTTAAGCA
CAACTAGAAAATTCTAAGAATTGCACTCTACGTATGTATCACTACAAACTTAAAAAAAATTATGTCTAAT
TTATATTAATACATTTTAAAAGGTGCCCGCACTACCATACATCAGTATTTTATTATTATTATTATTGTTA
TTCCTGTTTAATTTAATGTGCCCGCACTACAGTGCATCAGTATTACGATTCCTCAACACTTTCCTTTCGC
TATTCATGAATTTCCCATTGTTTTACAGCCTAAGTAACCACACACTTTTAGGCCTCAATTTTTTATTTTT
TATTTTTTTCTGTGAAGGAACTTGAAGTGATGCATGTGTGAATTTAAGATACCGAAGTCTTAAAGTGACC
TGGATGTGAAGGAAAAAGTAAGATGAGAAGTAAAGAAAGCCTTTGTAAGGTGGTTTTAAAAGCCTTATGC
AAACCTTTTAATCTGTGTCTCTGCAAGTGCCATCCTTGTACAGTGTTCAGAGGGTAACGAGGGTTACCTT
TGCACCAGCTTCAGTGTTAAGCTCACCGTGTTCTTTGA
