>Addgene plasmid #61771 | psiCHECK-2-Zeb2-3'UTR | addgene partial sequence | sequence record 105716 | psiCHECK2-R 5'-CGAGGTCCGAAGACTCATTT-3'
AACCAACACACAGATGTAATGAAAATAAAGATATTTTATTGCGGCCAGCGGCCGCTGTTGCCAATTCTCT
CCATGTTTATTTAAATATTTGCTCTAAAGGAAGCAATTATTCCTTTATACTTCTTTAAATTTAGTATTGA
CATTTTTTATTTTGGGAAAGGAGGTCTTTTTTTTTTAAACATGGATACAGGAAAAGAAAACTCTCCAATA
AAAATATTGTCTAAAAAGTTTGTTTTGTTTGCATGATTTACTAAATATGTACAATTTCAATTCACAGCGA
AGGTAACAAAGATTTAAACAGCCAACATCACAAATGTCTCAAGTTCTAAAAAAAAAAAAAAGTTCACTGT
GCACAGTTTGACAATTTAATTGAATAAAAACCAAAGCTAAGCCTTCAGTATGAATCTTTTTCGTGATGGG
CACAAGCCATGTAGTTTCTTCATCTTTGTTTCACGATGCATATTCAGTGACTAAAAGCCCCTTCCCATTT
TAGTATATTAGGTTATGTCAGTATACTGAAGAGAGGCTTTACAGCCTCTTTGTTCACCAATATGATTTGT
AATGTGTTCACATATATATTGTAGTATTTATTAATATATAAAATGATCACACGAGTCATCTGTGACTTTT
TAATGTTTTAAAATGTAGGAATGTTTTTCTATATGTATAACATTTTAAATTTATAGTTACGTATGTGAGC
CATAATAATTTATCAGTGTTCCTTTGATGTAAAGTATGTAGAAAGAACTATTCTGCTTTTGAAATATAGA
GATGTCTCATCCTTATCTGCTTCAGGTCCTTAAAGTTTGCTATTATATGAATCTAAACACTGCAGTCCTT
CTGATGTAATGATCAAGTGAGTGAAATAACTATTCATCGTTAGAAACAAATGCCACTGAATACAAAATCA
TTGTGTTTCAGTTAAGAAGGGAGCCATAGCTTTGGCTACCTTATAACATCTACAATAACATTGCTTTCAC
ATATATTTTCCCC
