[The description below was written by a language model from this plasmid's Addgene catalogue record.]
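Description:
psiCHECK-2-Zeb2-3'UTR is a dual-luciferase reporter plasmid built on the psiCHECK-2 backbone (6273 bp without insert) and intended for transfection into mammalian cells to measure post-transcriptional regulation acting through a 3' untranslated region. It is propagated in E. coli as a high-copy plasmid under ampicillin selection. No feature table accompanies the record, so the promoters, origin and polyadenylation signals are not itemised. In general, the psiCHECK-2 design carries a Renilla luciferase gene with a multiple cloning site immediately downstream of its stop codon. It also has an independently expressed firefly luciferase cassette on the same plasmid, which serves as an internal normalisation control.

The insert is the mouse (M. musculus) Zeb2 3'UTR, recorded as 4939 bp, cloned by restriction digestion between XhoI at the 5' end and NotI at the 3' end, with both sites preserved. In this position the Zeb2 sequence becomes the 3'UTR of the reporter transcript. Any microRNA or other factor that binds it and lowers mRNA stability or translation therefore reduces the Renilla signal relative to firefly. Because both luciferases sit on one plasmid, the ratio of the two corrects for differences in transfection efficiency and cell number.

The stated purpose is simply a luciferase reporter containing the mouse Zeb2 3'UTR. The associated study concerns miR-200 promoting the mesenchymal-to-epithelial transition by suppressing members of the Zeb2 and Snail1 transcriptional repressor complexes. This suggests the construct was used to test microRNA targeting of Zeb2, for example by co-transfection with miRNA mimics or inhibitors.
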