Addgene plasmid #61771: psiCHECK-2-Zeb2-3'UTR
Purpose: Luciferase reporter containing the 3'UTR of mouse Zeb2
Depositing lab: Judy Lieberman. Depositing organization: Boston Children's Hospital. Publication: miR-200 promotes the mesenchymal to epithelial transition by suppressing multiple members of the Zeb2 and Snail1 transcriptional repressor complexes. Perdigao-Henriques R, Petrocca F, Altschuler G, Thomas MP, Le MT, Tan SM, Hide W, Lieberman J. Oncogene. 2015 Mar 23. doi: 10.1038/onc.2015.69. PubMed 25798844.
Backbone
  Vector backbone: psiCHECK-2
  Backbone size w/o insert (bp): 6273
  Vector type: Luciferase
Growth in bacteria
  Bacterial resistance: Ampicillin, 100 μg/mL
  Growth temperature: 37°C
  Growth strain: DH5alpha
  Copy number: High Copy
Gene/Insert
  Gene/Insert name: mouse Zeb2 3'UTR
  Species: M. musculus (mouse)
  Insert size (bp): 4939
  Cloning method: Restriction Enzyme; 5′ cloning site XhoI (not destroyed); 3′ cloning site NotI (not destroyed)
  Sequencing primers: 5′ 5'-GTCCGCAACTACAACGCCTACCTT-3'
Terms and licenses: Academic/Nonprofit Terms; Industry Terms: Not Available to Industry
How to cite: psiCHECK-2-Zeb2-3'UTR was a gift from Judy Lieberman (Addgene plasmid # 61771 ; http://n2t.net/addgene:61771 ; RRID:Addgene_61771)
